>Addgene plasmid #196167 | pEPYC1CB0601 | addgene full sequence | sequence record 386923 | Addgene NGS Result
GCAATTGTCTTCTGCACGAAGTGGTTTAAACTATCAGTGTTTGACAGGATATATTGGCGGGTAAACCTAA
GAGAAAAGAGCGTTTATTAGAATAATCGGATATTTAAAAGGGCGTGAAAAGGTTTATCCGTTCGTCCATT
TGTATGTGCATGCCAACCACAGGGTTCCCCAGATCAGGCGCTGGCTGCTGAACCCCCAGCCGGAACTGAC
CCCACAAGGCCCTAGCGTTTGCAATGCACCAGGTCATCATTGACCCAGGCGTGTTCCACCAGGCCGCTGC
CTCGCAACTCTTCGCAGGCTTCGCCGACCTGCTCGCGCCACTTCTTCACGCGGGTGGAATCCGATCCGCA
CATGAGGCGGAAGGTTTCCAGCTTGAGCGGGTACGGCTCCCGGTGCGAGCTGAAATAGTCGAACATCCGT
CGGGCCGTCGGCGACAGCTTGCGGTACTTCTCCCATATGAATTTCGTGTAGTGGTCGCCAGCAAACAGCA
CGACGATTTCCTCGTCGATCAGGACCTGGCAACGGGACGTTTTCTTGCCACGGTCCAGGACGCGGAAGCG
GTGCAGCAGCGACACCGATTCCAGGTGCCCAACGCGGTCGGACGTGAAGCCCATCGCCGTCGCCTGTAGG
CGCGACAGGCATTCCTCGGCCTTCGTGTAATACCGGCCATTGATCGACCAGCCCAGGTCCTGGCAAAGCT
CGTAGAACGTGAAGGTGATCGGCTCGCCGATAGGGGTGCGCTTCGCGTACTCCAACACCTGCTGCCACAC
CAGTTCGTCATCGTCGGCCCGCAGCTCGACGCCGGTGTAGGTGATCTTCACGTCCTTGTTGACGTGGAAA
ATGACCTTGTTTTGCAGCGCCTCGCGCGGGATTTTCTTGTTGCGCGTGGTGAACAGGGCAGAGCGGGCCG
TGTCGTTTGGCATCGCTCGCATCGTGTCCGGCCACGGCGCAATATCGAACAAGGAAAGCTGCATTTCCTT
GATCTGCTGCTTCGTGTGTTTCAGCAACGCGGCCTGCTTGGCCTCGCTGACCTGTTTTGCCAGGTCCTCG
CCGGCGGTTTTTCGCTTCTTGGTCGTCATAGTTCCTCGCGTGTCGATGGTCATCGACTTCGCCAAACCTG
CCGCCTCCTGTTCAAGACGACGCGAACGCTCCACGGCGGCCGATGGCGCGGGCAGGGCAGGGGGAGCCAG
TTGCACGCTGTCGCGCTCGATCTTGGCCGTAGCTTGCTGGACCATCGAGCCGACGGACTGGAAGGTTTCG
CGGGGCGCACGCATGACGGTGCGGCTTGCGATGGTTTCGGCATCCTCGGCGGAAAACCCCGCGTCGATCA
GTTCTTGCCTGTATGCCTTCCGGTCAAACGTCCGATTCATTCACCCTCCTTGCGGGATTGCCCCGACTCA
CGCCGGGGCAATGTGCCCTTATTCCTGATTTGACCCGCCTGGTGCCTTGGTGTCCAGATAATCCACCTTA
TCGGCAATGAAGTCGGTCCCGTAGACCGTCTGGCCGTCCTTCTCGTACTTGGTATTCCGAATCTTGCCCT
GCACGAATACCAGCGACCCCTTGCCCAAATACTTGCCGTGGGCCTCGGCCTGAGAGCCAAAACACTTGAT
GCGGAAGAAGTCGGTGCGCTCCTGCTTGTCGCCGGCATCGTTGCGCCACATCTAGGATCTGCCAGGAACC
GTAAAAAGGCCGCGTTGCTGGCGTTTTTCCATAGGCTCCGCCCCCCTGACGAGCATCACAAAAATCGACG
CTCAAGTCAGAGGTGGCGAAACCCGACAGGACTATAAAGATACCAGGCGTTTCCCCCTGGAAGCTCCCTC
GTGCGCTCTCCTGTTCCGACCCTGCCGCTTACCGGATACCTGTCCGCCTTTCTCCCTTCGGGAAGCGTGG
CGCTTTCTCATAGCTCACGCTGTAGGTATCTCAGTTCGGTGTAGGTCGTTCGCTCCAAGCTGGGCTGTGT
GCACGAACCCCCCGTTCAGCCCGACCGCTGCGCCTTATCCGGTAACTATCGTCTTGAGTCCAACCCGGTA
AGACACGACTTATCGCCACTGGCAGCAGCCACTGGTAACAGGATTAGCAGAGCGAGGTATGTAGGCGGTG
CTACAGAGTTCTTGAAGTGGTGGCCTAACTACGGCTACACTAGAAGAACAGTATTTGGTATCTGCGCTCT
GCTGAAGCCAGTTACCTTCGGAAAAAGAGTTGGTAGCTCTTGATCCGGCAAACAAACCACCGCTGGTAGC
GGTGGTTTTTTTGTTTGCAAGCAGCAGATTACGCGCAGAAAAAAAGGATCTCAAGAAGATCCTTTGATCT
TTTCTACGGGGTCTGACGCTCAGTGGAACGAAAACTCACGTTAAGGGATTTTGGTCATGAGATTATCAAA
AAGGATCTTCACCTAGATCCTTTTAAATTAAAAATGAAGTTTTAAATCAATCTAAAGTATATATGAGTAA
ACTTGGTCTGACAGTTACCAATGCTTAATCAGTGAGGCACCTATCTCAGCGATCTGTCTATTTCGTTCAT
CCATAGTTGCCTGACTCCCCGTCGTGTAGATAACTACGATACGGGAGGGCTTACCATCTGGCCCCAGTGC
TGCAATGATACCGCGAGAACCACGCTCACCGGCTCCAGATTTATCAGCAATAAACCAGCCAGCCGGAAGG
GCCGAGCGCAGAAGTGGTCCTGCAACTTTATCCGCCTCCATCCAGTCTATTAATTGTTGCCGGGAAGCTA
GAGTAAGTAGTTCGCCAGTTAATAGTTTGCGCAACGTTGTTGCCATTGCTACAGGCATCGTGGTGTCACG
CTCGTCGTTTGGTATGGCTTCATTCAGCTCCGGTTCCCAACGATCAAGGCGAGTTACATGATCCCCCATG
TTGTGCAAAAAAGCGGTTAGCTCCTTCGGTCCTCCGATCGTTGTCAGAAGTAAGTTGGCCGCAGTGTTAT
CACTCATGGTTATGGCAGCACTGCATAATTCTCTTACTGTCATGCCATCCGTAAGATGCTTTTCTGTGAC
TGGTGAGTACTCAACCAAGTCATTCTGAGAATAGTGTATGCGGCGACCGAGTTGCTCTTGCCCGGCGTCA
ATACGGGATAATACCGCGCCACATAGCAGAACTTTAAAAGTGCTCATCATTGGAAAACGTTCTTCGGGGC
GAAAACTCTCAAGGATCTTACCGCTGTTGAGATCCAGTTCGATGTAACCCACTCGTGCACCCAACTGATC
TTCAGCATCTTTTACTTTCACCAGCGTTTCTGGGTGAGCAAAAACAGGAAGGCAAAATGCCGCAAAAAAG
GGAATAAGGGCGACACGGAAATGTTGAATACTCATACTCTTCCTTTTTCAATATTATTGAAGCATTTATC
AAGGTTATTGTCTCATGAGCGGATACATATTTGAATGTATTTAGAAAAATAAACAAATAGGGGTTCCGCG
CACGAATTGGCCAGCGCTGCCATTTTTGGGGTGAGGCCGTTCGCGGCCGAGGGGCGCAGCCCCTGGGGGG
ATGGGAGGCCCGCGTTAGCGGGCCGGGAGGGTTCGAGAAGGGGGGGCACCCCCCTTCGGCGTGCGCGGTC
ACGCGCACAGGGCGCAGCCCTGGTTAAAAACAAGGTTTATAAATATTGGTTTAAAAGCAGGTTAAAAGAC
AGGTTAGCGGTGGCCGAAAAACGGGCGGAAACCCTTGCAAATGCTGGATTTTCTGCCTGTGGACAGCCCC
TCAAATGTCAATAGGTGCGCCCCTCATCTGTCAGCACTCTGCCCCTCAAGTGTCAAGGATCGCGCCCCTC
ATCTGTCAGTAGTCGCGCCCCTCAAGTGTCAATACCGCAGGGCACTTATCCCCAGGCTTGTCCACATCAT
CTGTGGGAAACTCGCGTAAAATCAGGCGTTTTCGCCGATTTGCGAGGCTGGCCAGCTCCACGTCGCCGGC
CGAAATCGAGCCTGCCCCTCATCTGTCAACGCCGCGCCGGGTGAGTCGGCCCCTCAAGTGTCAACGTCCG
CCCCTCATCTGTCAGTGAGGGCCAAGTTTTCCGCGAGGTATCCACAACGCCGGCGGCCGCGGTGTCTCGC
ACACGGCTTCGACGGCGTTTCTGGCGCGTTTGCAGGGCCATAGACGGCCGCCAGCCCAGCGGCGAGGGCA
ACCAGCCCGGTGAGCGTCGCAAAGGAGATCCTGATCTGACTGATGGGCTGCCTGTATCGAGTGGTGATTT
TGTGCCGAGCTGCCGGTCGGGGAGCTGTTGGCTGGCTGGTGGCAGGATATATTGTGGTGTAAACAAATTG
ACGCTTAGACAACTTAATAACACATTGCGGACGTTTTTAATGTACTGGGGTGGATGCAGTGGGCCCCACT
CTGTGAAGACAATGCCGAATTCGGATCCGGAGGGAGGCGTGTCGTTTTAGTGAGGCTGACGTAAGGGATG
ACGTAAACTTACGTCTGGGATTACGTCTACTTACGTCTGGGATTACGTCTACTATATAAGGTTTTGCTAT
TCATTGAAAGCAGTAGTGACTGATTTGTATATAATGTACTGTATTTTTACAACAATTACCAACAACAACA
AACAACAAACAACATTACAATTACTATTTACAATTACAATGGAGGACGCCAAAAACATAAAGAAAGGCCC
GGCGCCATTCTATCCGCTGGAAGATGGAACCGCTGGAGAGCAACTGCATAAGGCTATGAAGAGATACGCC
CTGGTTCCTGGAACAATTGCTTTTACAGATGCACATATCGAGGTGGACATCACTTACGCTGAGTACTTCG
AAATGTCCGTTCGGTTGGCAGAAGCTATGAAACGATATGGGCTGAATACAAATCACAGAATCGTCGTATG
CAGTGAAAACTCTCTTCAATTCTTTATGCCGGTGTTGGGCGCGTTATTTATCGGAGTTGCAGTTGCGCCC
GCGAACGACATTTATAATGAACGTGAATTGCTCAACAGTATGGGCATTTCGCAGCCTACCGTGGTGTTCG
TTTCCAAAAAGGGGTTGCAAAAAATTTTGAACGTGCAAAAAAAGCTCCCAATCATCCAAAAAATTATTAT
CATGGATTCTAAAACGGATTACCAGGGATTTCAGTCGATGTACACGTTCGTCACATCTCATCTACCTCCC
GGTTTTAATGAATACGATTTTGTGCCAGAGTCCTTCGATAGGGACAAGACAATTGCACTGATCATGAACT
CCTCTGGATCTACTGGTCTGCCTAAAGGTGTCGCTCTGCCTCATAGAACTGCCTGCGTGAGATTCTCGCA
TGCCAGAGATCCTATTTTTGGCAATCAAATCATTCCGGATACTGCGATTTTAAGTGTTGTTCCATTCCAT
CACGGTTTTGGAATGTTTACTACACTCGGATATTTGATATGTGGATTTCGAGTCGTCTTAATGTATAGAT
TTGAAGAAGAACTGTTTCTGAGGAGCCTTCAGGATTACAAGATTCAAAGTGCGCTGCTGGTGCCAACCCT
ATTCTCCTTCTTCGCCAAAAGCACTCTGATTGACAAATACGATTTATCTAATTTACACGAAATTGCTTCT
GGTGGCGCTCCCCTCTCTAAGGAAGTCGGGGAAGCGGTTGCCAAGAGGTTCCATCTGCCAGGTATCAGGC
AAGGATATGGGCTCACTGAGACTACATCAGCTATTCTGATTACACCCGAGGGGGATGATAAACCGGGCGC
GGTCGGTAAAGTTGTTCCATTTTTTGAAGCGAAGGTTGTGGATCTGGATACCGGGAAAACGCTGGGCGTT
AATCAAAGAGGCGAACTGTGTGTGAGAGGTCCTATGATTATGTCCGGTTATGTAAACAATCCGGAAGCGA
CCAACGCCTTGATTGACAAGGATGGATGGCTACATTCTGGAGACATAGCTTACTGGGACGAGGACGAACA
CTTCTTCATCGTTGACCGCCTGAAGTCTCTGATTAAGTACAAAGGCTATCAGGTGGCTCCCGCTGAATTG
GAATCCATCTTGCTCCAACACCCCAACATCTTCGACGCAGGTGTCGCAGGTCTGCCCGACGATGACGCCG
GTGAACTTCCCGCCGCCGTTGTTGTTTTGGAGCACGGAAAGACGATGACGGAAAAAGAGATCGTGGATTA
CGTCGCCAGTCAAGTAACAACCGCGAAAAAGTTGCGCGGAGGAGTTGTGTTTGTGGACGAAGTACCGAAA
GGTCTTACCGGAAAACTCGACGCAAGAAAAATCAGAGAGATCCTCATAAAGGCCAAGAAGGGCGGAAAGA
TCGCCGTGGGTTCGGATTATAAGGACCATGACGGAGACTATAAGGACCATGACCTCGACGCTGCAGCAGC
GGATTATAAGGACGATGACGATAAGTGAGCTTGTCCTGCTTTAATGAGATATGCGAGAAGCCTATGATCG
CATGATATTTGCTTTCAATTCTGTTGTGCACGTTGTAAAAAACCTGAGCATGTGTAGCTCAGATCCTTAC
CGCCGGTTTCGGTTCATTCTAATGAATATATCACCCGTTACTATCGTATTTTTATGAATAATATTCTCCG
TTCAATTTACTGATTGTACCCTACTACTTATATGTACAATATTAAAATGAAAACAATATATTGTGCTGAA
TAGGTTTATAGCGACATCTATGATAGAGCGCCACAATAACAAACAATTGCGTTTTATTATTACAAATCCA
ATTTTAAAAAAAGCGGCAGAACCGGTCAAACCTAAAAGACTGATTACATAAATCTTATTCAAATTTCAAA
AGTGCCCCAGGGGCTAGTATCTACGACACACCGAGCGGCGAACTAATAACGCTCACTGAAGGGAACTCCG
GTTCCCCGCCGGCGCGCATGGGTGAGATTCCTTGAAGTTGAGTATTGGCCGTCCGCTCTACCGAAAGTTA
CGGGCACCATTCAACCCGGTCCAGCACGGCGGCCGGGTAACCGACTTGCTGCCCCGAGAATTATGCAGCA
TTTTTTTGGTGTATGTGGGCCCCAAATGAAGTGCAGGTCAAACCTTGACAGTGACGACAAATCGTTGGGC
GGGTCCAGGGCGAATTTTGCGACAACATGTCGAGGCTCAGCAGGACCGCT
Features (pLannotate 1.2.2; 12 found; start..end, strand, type, name):
     42..66      +  misc_feature   RB T-DNA repeat: right border repeat from nopaline C58 T-DNA
    178..198     -  CDS            TetR (fragment): tetracycline resistance regulatory protein; tetR
    225..1370    -  CDS            trfA: TRFA_ECOLX - Experimental evidence at protein level: Swiss-Prot protein existence level 1. Also involved in plasmid copy number control, promoting intermolecular coupling of protein bound iterons at oriV, which inhibits replication initiation. From Escherichia coli.
   1706..2294    -  rep_origin     ori: high-copy-number ColE1/pMB1/pBR322/pUC origin of replication
   2465..3325    -  CDS            AmpR: β-lactamase; bla; confers resistance to ampicillin, carbenicillin, and related antibiotics
   3326..3430    -  promoter       AmpR promoter: bla
   3517..4148    -  rep_origin     oriV: incP origin of replication
   4240..4264    +  misc_feature   LB T-DNA repeat: left border repeat from nopaline C58 T-DNA
   4396..4413    +  promoter       CaMV 35S promoter (fragment): strong constitutive promoter from cauliflower mosaic virus
   4532..4587    +  misc_feature   TMV Ω: translational enhancer from the tobacco mosaic virus 5'-leader sequence (Gallie et al., 1988)
   4589..6238    +  CDS            luciferase: firefly luciferase; luc+; enhanced luc+ version of the luciferase gene
   6336..7043    +  terminator     OCS terminator: octopine synthase terminator
