[The description below was written by a language model from this plasmid's Addgene catalogue record and pLannotate feature annotations shown in this document.]
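Description:
pEPYC1CB0601 is a MoClo (Golden Gate modular cloning) Level 1 plasmid built in the pICH47732 acceptor backbone and classed as a synthetic biology vector. It carries a single plant transcriptional unit assembled through BsaI sites that were destroyed during cloning. The backbone is a binary, Agrobacterium-compatible design. Nopaline C58-type left and right T-DNA border repeats flank the cargo, and the broad-host-range incP oriV together with the trfA replication initiator allows maintenance outside E. coli. A high-copy ColE1/pUC-type origin supports propagation in E. coli. Selection is by ampicillin, through β-lactamase expressed from its own bla promoter. A short TetR fragment is also annotated but appears to be only a backbone remnant.

The payload between the borders is a firefly luciferase reporter under the control of MinSyn_302, a synthetic plant promoter. The only promoter feature detected in this region is a very short CaMV 35S match, which may correspond to a minimal core element, but the record does not describe the architecture of MinSyn_302 or which regulatory sites it contains. Downstream, the tobacco mosaic virus Ω leader acts as a translational enhancer ahead of the luc+ firefly luciferase coding sequence. According to the insert name, this sequence carries a C-terminal FLAG tag, although the tag is not separately annotated. The octopine synthase terminator ends the unit.

The plasmid is intended as a luminescence readout of MinSyn_302 promoter activity in plant expression assays. It comes from work on tuning plant promoters and assessing transcription factor–DNA interactions. As a Level 1 module, it could also be combined with other transcriptional units in higher-level MoClo assemblies.
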