Addgene plasmid #196167: pEPYC1CB0601
Purpose: MoClo Level 1 luciferase reporter: MinSyn_302 reporter [MinSyn_302::TMV::LucF::flag::ocsT]
Depositing lab: Nicola Patron. Depositing organization: Earlham Institute. Publication: Tuning Plant Promoters Using a Simple Split Luciferase Method to Assess Transcription Factor-DNA Interactions. Cai YM, Witham S, Patron NJ. ACS Synth Biol. 2023 Nov 17;12(11):3482-3486. doi: 10.1021/acssynbio.3c00094. Epub 2023 Oct 19. PubMed 37856867.
Backbone
  Vector backbone: pICH47732
  Vector type: Synthetic Biology
Growth in bacteria
  Bacterial resistance: Ampicillin, 100 μg/mL
  Growth temperature: 37°C
  Growth strain: DH5alpha
  Copy number: High Copy
Gene/Insert
  Gene/Insert name: MinSyn_302 reporter [MinSyn_302::TMV::LucF::flag::ocsT]
  Species: Synthetic
  Cloning method: Restriction Enzyme; 5′ cloning site BsaI (destroyed during cloning); 3′ cloning site BsaI (destroyed during cloning)
Terms and licenses: Academic/Nonprofit Terms; Industry Terms: Not Available to Industry
Depositor comments: Please visit https://doi.org/10.1101/2023.02.13.528283 for bioRxiv preprint.
How to cite: pEPYC1CB0601 was a gift from Nicola Patron (Addgene plasmid # 196167 ; http://n2t.net/addgene:196167 ; RRID:Addgene_196167)
